Addgene plasmid #77907: GLYCTK gRNA (BRDN0001146438)
Purpose: 3rd generation lentiviral gRNA plasmid targeting human GLYCTK
Depositing lab: John Doench & David Root. Depositing organization: Broad Institute. Publication: Optimized sgRNA design to maximize activity and minimize off-target effects of CRISPR-Cas9. Doench JG, Fusi N, Sullender M, Hegde M, Vaimberg EW, Donovan KF, Smith I, Tothova Z, Wilen C, Orchard R, Virgin HW, Listgarten J, Root DE. Nat Biotechnol. 2016 Jan 18. doi: 10.1038/nbt.3437. PubMed 26780180.
Backbone
  Vector backbone: lentiGuide-Puro
  Backbone manufacturer: Zhang Lab (Addgene plasmid # 52963)
  Vector type: Mammalian Expression, Lentiviral, CRISPR
  Selectable markers: Puromycin
Growth in bacteria
  Bacterial resistance: Ampicillin, 100 μg/mL
  Growth temperature: 37°C
  Growth strain: DH5alpha
  Copy number: High Copy
Gene/Insert
  Gene/Insert name: GLYCTK (alt names: GLYCTK; NM_001144951.1)
  gRNA/shRNA sequence: AGGCAAAACCTCTACCTGGT
  Species: H. sapiens (human)
  Entrez Gene: GLYCTK (a.k.a. HBEBP2, HBEBP4, HBeAgBP4A)
  Promoter: hU6
  Cloning method: Unknown
  Sequencing primers: 5′ U6-F; 3′ pS2-R
Terms and licenses: Academic/Nonprofit Terms; Industry Terms: Not Available to Industry
Depositor comments: The gRNA was designed to target the following Genbank reference sequence(s): NM_001144951.1,NM_145262.3. Note that this plasmid does NOT contain Cas9. It should be used in conjunction with lentiCas9-Blast (Addgene #52962) or otherwise with cell lines already expressing Cas9. Browse the full kinome gRNA library at http://www.addgene.org/pooled-library/broadgpp-human-kinome/ or visit http://www.broadinstitute.org/rnai/public/ for detailed protocols and information.
How to cite: GLYCTK gRNA (BRDN0001146438) was a gift from John Doench & David Root (Addgene plasmid # 77907 ; http://n2t.net/addgene:77907 ; RRID:Addgene_77907)
