[The description below was written by a language model from this plasmid's Addgene catalogue record and pLannotate feature annotations shown in this document.]
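Description:
GLYCTK gRNA (BRDN0001146438) is a third-generation lentiviral CRISPR guide plasmid built on the lentiGuide-Puro backbone and designed to express a single guide RNA against human GLYCTK, with the guide designed against two GLYCTK reference transcripts. In bacteria it is maintained through a high-copy ColE1/pUC-type origin and selected with ampicillin via the β-lactamase gene. The annotated sequence (about 8.3 kb) also carries an f1 origin, an SV40 origin and leftover lac, T3 and T7 cloning-vector elements that play no role in its main function.

The lentiviral transfer cassette begins with an RSV promoter fused to a truncated HIV-1 5' LTR, which makes genomic RNA production Tat-independent. It is followed by the Ψ packaging signal with a partial gag fragment and the Rev response element. Within the proviral region, a human U6 RNA polymerase III promoter drives the GLYCTK-specific spacer joined to the Streptococcus pyogenes Cas9 guide scaffold. After a cPPT/CTS element, an EF-1α promoter with its intron A drives puromycin N-acetyltransferase, allowing selection of transduced mammalian cells. A WPRE enhances transcript expression, and the cassette ends in a U3-deleted, self-inactivating 3' LTR followed by an SV40 polyadenylation signal.

The plasmid does not encode Cas9, so it is meant to be used with a separate Cas9 lentiviral vector or in cells that already express Cas9, typically for knockout of GLYCTK. It belongs to a human kinome guide collection produced with optimized sgRNA design rules intended to maximize on-target activity and minimize off-target effects.
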