Features (pLannotate 1.2.2; 29 found; start..end, strand, type, name):
     14..80      +  CDS            small t antigen (fragment): SV40 (simian virus 40) small t antigen
    106..317     +  promoter       EF-1α core promoter: core promoter for human elongation factor EF-1α
    318..1256    +  intron         EF-1α intron A: intron upstream of the start codon of human EF-1α
   1278..1877    +  CDS            PuroR (fragment): puromycin N-acetyltransferase; pac from Streptomyces; confers resistance to puromycin
   1893..2481    +  misc_feature   WPRE: woodchuck hepatitis virus posttranscriptional regulatory element
   2532..2551    +  misc_feature   cPPT/CTS (fragment): central polypurine tract and central termination sequence of HIV-1
   2553..2786    +  LTR            3' LTR (ΔU3): self-inactivating 3' long terminal repeat (LTR) from HIV-1
   2864..2985    +  polyA_signal   SV40 poly(A) signal: SV40 polyadenylation signal
   3025..3160    +  rep_origin     SV40 ori: SV40 origin of replication
   3181..3199    -  promoter       T7 promoter: promoter for bacteriophage T7 RNA polymerase
   3207..3362    +  CDS            lacZα (fragment): LacZα fragment of β-galactosidase; lacZ fragment
   3367..3795    +  rep_origin     f1 ori (sequence partly withheld): f1 bacteriophage origin of replication; arrow indicates direction of (+) strand synthesis
   3848..3952    +  promoter       AmpR promoter: bla
   3953..4813    +  CDS            AmpR: β-lactamase; bla; confers resistance to ampicillin, carbenicillin, and related antibiotics
   4984..5572    +  rep_origin     ori: high-copy-number ColE1/pMB1/pBR322/pUC origin of replication
   5755..5847    +  CDS            lacI (fragment): lac repressor; lacI; The lac repressor binds to the lac operator to inhibit transcription in E. coli. This inhibition can be relieved by adding lactose or isopropyl-β-D-thiogalactopyranoside (IPTG).
   5860..5881    +  protein_bind   CAP binding site: CAP binding activates transcription in the presence of cAMP. E. coli catabolite activator protein
   5896..5926    +  promoter       lac promoter: promoter for the E. coli lac operon
   5934..5950    +  protein_bind   lac operator: The lac repressor binds to the lac operator to inhibit transcription in E. coli. This inhibition can be relieved by adding lactose or isopropyl-β-D-thiogalactopyranoside (IPTG). lac repressor encoded by lacI
   5995..6013    +  promoter       T3 promoter: promoter for bacteriophage T3 RNA polymerase
   6041..6267    +  promoter       RSV promoter: Rous sarcoma virus enhancer/promoter
   6268..6448    +  LTR            5' LTR (truncated): truncated 5' long terminal repeat (LTR) from HIV-1
   6495..6620    +  misc_feature   HIV-1 Ψ: packaging signal of human immunodeficiency virus type 1
   6604..6967    +  CDS            HIV-1 gag (fragment): gag protein from human immunodeficiency virus 1; gag
   7113..7346    +  misc_feature   RRE: The Rev response element (RRE) of HIV-1 allows for Rev-dependent mRNA export from the nucleus to the cytoplasm.
   7723..7749    +  CDS            Rev (fragment): human immunodeficiency virus 1 (HIV-1) Rev protein; rev; enhances nuclear export of unspliced and incompletely spliced viral mRNAs
   7753..7993    +  promoter       U6 promoter: RNA polymerase III promoter for human U6 snRNA
   8023..8098    +  misc_RNA       gRNA scaffold: guide RNA scaffold for the Streptococcus pyogenes CRISPR/Cas9 system
   8154..8271    +  misc_feature   cPPT/CTS: central polypurine tract and central termination sequence of HIV-1
>Addgene plasmid #77907 | GLYCTK gRNA (BRDN0001146438) | addgene full sequence | sequence record 188630 | Addgene Assembled Sequence
CCCGGGTGCAAAGATGGATAAAGTTTTAAACAGAGAGGAATCTTTGCAGCTAATGGACCTTCTAGGTCTT
GAAAGGAGTGGGAATTGGCTCCGGTGCCCGTCAGTGGGCAGAGCGCACATCGCCCACAGTCCCCGAGAAG
TTGGGGGGAGGGGTCGGCAATTGATCCGGTGCCTAGAGAAGGTGGCGCGGGGTAAACTGGGAAAGTGATG
TCGTGTACTGGCTCCGCCTTTTTCCCGAGGGTGGGGGAGAACCGTATATAAGTGCAGTAGTCGCCGTGAA
CGTTCTTTTTCGCAACGGGTTTGCCGCCAGAACACAGGTAAGTGCCGTGTGTGGTTCCCGCGGGCCTGGC
CTCTTTACGGGTTATGGCCCTTGCGTGCCTTGAATTACTTCCACCTGGCTGCAGTACGTGATTCTTGATC
CCGAGCTTCGGGTTGGAAGTGGGTGGGAGAGTTCGAGGCCTTGCGCTTAAGGAGCCCCTTCGCCTCGTGC
TTGAGTTGAGGCCTGGCCTGGGCGCTGGGGCCGCCGCGTGCGAATCTGGTGGCACCTTCGCGCCTGTCTC
GCTGCTTTCGATAAGTCTCTAGCCATTTAAAATTTTTGATGACCTGCTGCGACGCTTTTTTTCTGGCAAG
ATAGTCTTGTAAATGCGGGCCAAGATCTGCACACTGGTATTTCGGTTTTTGGGGCCGCGGGCGGCGACGG
GGCCCGTGCGTCCCAGCGCACATGTTCGGCGAGGCGGGGCCTGCGAGCGCGGCCACCGAGAATCGGACGG
GGGTAGTCTCAAGCTGGCCGGCCTGCTCTGGTGCCTGGCCTCGCGCCGCCGTGTATCGCCCCGCCCTGGG
CGGCAAGGCTGGCCCGGTCGGCACCAGTTGCGTGAGCGGAAAGATGGCCGCTTCCCGGCCCTGCTGCAGG
GAGCTCAAAATGGAGGACGCGGCGCTCGGGAGAGCGGGCGGGTGAGTCACCCACACAAAGGAAAAGGGCC
TTTCCGTCCTCAGCCGTCGCTTCATGTGACTCCACGGAGTACCGGGCGCCGTCCAGGCACCTCGATTAGT
TCTCGAGCTTTTGGAGTACGTCGTCTTTAGGTTGGGGGGAGGGGTTTTATGCGATGGAGTTTCCCCACAC
TGAGTGGGTGGAGACTGAAGTTAGGCCAGCTTGGCACTTGATGTAATTCTCCTTGGAATTTGCCCTTTTT
GAGTTTGGATCTTGGTTCATTCTCAAGCCTCAGACAGTGGTTCAAAGTTTTTTTCTTCCATTTCAGGTGT
CGTGACGTACGGCCACCATGACCGAGTACAAGCCCACGGTGCGCCTCGCCACCCGCGACGACGTCCCCAG
GGCCGTACGCACCCTCGCCGCCGCGTTCGCCGACTACCCCGCCACGCGCCACACCGTCGATCCGGACCGC
CACATCGAGCGGGTCACCGAGCTGCAAGAACTCTTCCTCACGCGCGTCGGGCTCGACATCGGCAAGGTGT
GGGTCGCGGACGACGGCGCCGCCGTGGCGGTCTGGACCACGCCGGAGAGCGTCGAAGCGGGGGCGGTGTT
CGCCGAGATCGGCCCGCGCATGGCCGAGTTGAGCGGTTCCCGGCTGGCCGCGCAGCAACAGATGGAAGGC
CTCCTGGCGCCGCACCGGCCCAAGGAGCCCGCGTGGTTCCTGGCCACCGTCGGAGTCTCGCCCGACCACC
AGGGCAAGGGTCTGGGCAGCGCCGTCGTGCTCCCCGGAGTGGAGGCGGCCGAGCGCGCCGGGGTGCCCGC
CTTCCTGGAGACCTCCGCGCCCCGCAACCTCCCCTTCTACGAGCGGCTCGGCTTCACCGTCACCGCCGAC
GTCGAGGTGCCCGAAGGACCGCGCACCTGGTGCATGACCCGCAAGCCCGGTGCCTGAACGCGTTAAGTCG
ACAATCAACCTCTGGATTACAAAATTTGTGAAAGATTGACTGGTATTCTTAACTATGTTGCTCCTTTTAC
GCTATGTGGATACGCTGCTTTAATGCCTTTGTATCATGCTATTGCTTCCCGTATGGCTTTCATTTTCTCC
TCCTTGTATAAATCCTGGTTGCTGTCTCTTTATGAGGAGTTGTGGCCCGTTGTCAGGCAACGTGGCGTGG
TGTGCACTGTGTTTGCTGACGCAACCCCCACTGGTTGGGGCATTGCCACCACCTGTCAGCTCCTTTCCGG
GACTTTCGCTTTCCCCCTCCCTATTGCCACGGCGGAACTCATCGCCGCCTGCCTTGCCCGCTGCTGGACA
GGGGCTCGGCTGTTGGGCACTGACAATTCCGTGGTGTTGTCGGGGAAATCATCGTCCTTTCCTTGGCTGC
TCGCCTGTGTTGCCACCTGGATTCTGCGCGGGACGTCCTTCTGCTACGTCCCTTCGGCCCTCAATCCAGC
GGACCTTCCTTCCCGCGGCCTGCTGCCGGCTCTGCGGCCTCTTCCGCGTCTTCGCCTTCGCCCTCAGACG
AGTCGGATCTCCCTTTGGGCCGCCTCCCCGCGTCGACTTTAAGACCAATGACTTACAAGGCAGCTGTAGA
TCTTAGCCACTTTTTAAAAGAAAAGGGGGGACTGGAAGGGCTAATTCACTCCCAACGAAGACAAGATCTG
CTTTTTGCTTGTACTGGGTCTCTCTGGTTAGACCAGATCTGAGCCTGGGAGCTCTCTGGCTAACTAGGGA
ACCCACTGCTTAAGCCTCAATAAAGCTTGCCTTGAGTGCTTCAAGTAGTGTGTGCCCGTCTGTTGTGTGA
CTCTGGTAACTAGAGATCCCTCAGACCCTTTTAGTCAGTGTGGAAAATCTCTAGCAGTACGTATAGTAGT
TCATGTCATCTTATTATTCAGTATTTATAACTTGCAAAGAAATGAATATCAGAGAGTGAGAGGAACTTGT
TTATTGCAGCTTATAATGGTTACAAATAAAGCAATAGCATCACAAATTTCACAAATAAAGCATTTTTTTC
ACTGCATTCTAGTTGTGGTTTGTCCAAACTCATCAATGTATCTTATCATGTCTGGCTCTAGCTATCCCGC
CCCTAACTCCGCCCATCCCGCCCCTAACTCCGCCCAGTTCCGCCCATTCTCCGCCCCATGGCTGACTAAT
TTTTTTTATTTATGCAGAGGCCGAGGCCGCCTCGGCCTCTGAGCTATTCCAGAAGTAGTGAGGAGGCTTT
TTTGGAGGCCTAGGGACGTACCCAATTCGCCCTATAGTGAGTCGTATTACGCGCGCTCACTGGCCGTCGT
TTTACAACGTCGTGACTGGGAAAACCCTGGCGTTACCCAACTTAATCGCCTTGCAGCACATCCCCCTTTC
GCCAGCTGGCGTAATAGCGAAGAGGCCCGCACCGATCGCCCTTCCCAACAGTTGCGCAGCCTGAATGGCG
AATGGG
[124 nt withheld, positions 3367-3490]
C
[91 nt withheld, positions 3492-3582]
A
[49 nt withheld, positions 3584-3632]
CCTTTGACGTTGGAGTCCACGTTCTTT
[37 nt withheld, positions 3660-3696]
ACCCTATCTCGGTCTATTCTTTTGATTTATAAGGGATTTTGCCGATTTCGGCCTATTGGTTAAAAAATGA
GCTGATTTAACAAAAATTTAACGCGAATTTTAACAAAATATTAACGCTTACAATTTAGGTGGCACTTTTC
GGGGAAATGTGCGCGGAACCCCTATTTGTTTATTTTTCTAAATACATTCAAATATGTATCCGCTCATGAG
ACAATAACCCTGATAAATGCTTCAATAATATTGAAAAAGGAAGAGTATGAGTATTCAACATTTCCGTGTC
GCCCTTATTCCCTTTTTTGCGGCATTTTGCCTTCCTGTTTTTGCTCACCCAGAAACGCTGGTGAAAGTAA
AAGATGCTGAAGATCAGTTGGGTGCACGAGTGGGTTACATCGAACTGGATCTCAACAGCGGTAAGATCCT
TGAGAGTTTTCGCCCCGAAGAACGTTTTCCAATGATGAGCACTTTTAAAGTTCTGCTATGTGGCGCGGTA
TTATCCCGTATTGACGCCGGGCAAGAGCAACTCGGTCGCCGCATACACTATTCTCAGAATGACTTGGTTG
AGTACTCACCAGTCACAGAAAAGCATCTTACGGATGGCATGACAGTAAGAGAATTATGCAGTGCTGCCAT
AACCATGAGTGATAACACTGCGGCCAACTTACTTCTGACAACGATCGGAGGACCGAAGGAGCTAACCGCT
TTTTTGCACAACATGGGGGATCATGTAACTCGCCTTGATCGTTGGGAACCGGAGCTGAATGAAGCCATAC
CAAACGACGAGCGTGACACCACGATGCCTGTAGCAATGGCAACAACGTTGCGCAAACTATTAACTGGCGA
ACTACTTACTCTAGCTTCCCGGCAACAATTAATAGACTGGATGGAGGCGGATAAAGTTGCAGGACCACTT
CTGCGCTCGGCCCTTCCGGCTGGCTGGTTTATTGCTGATAAATCTGGAGCCGGTGAGCGTGGGTCTCGCG
GTATCATTGCAGCACTGGGGCCAGATGGTAAGCCCTCCCGTATCGTAGTTATCTACACGACGGGGAGTCA
GGCAACTATGGATGAACGAAATAGACAGATCGCTGAGATAGGTGCCTCACTGATTAAGCATTGGTAACTG
TCAGACCAAGTTTACTCATATATACTTTAGATTGATTTAAAACTTCATTTTTAATTTAAAAGGATCTAGG
TGAAGATCCTTTTTGATAATCTCATGACCAAAATCCCTTAACGTGAGTTTTCGTTCCACTGAGCGTCAGA
CCCCGTAGAAAAGATCAAAGGATCTTCTTGAGATCCTTTTTTTCTGCGCGTAATCTGCTGCTTGCAAACA
AAAAAACCACCGCTACCAGCGGTGGTTTGTTTGCCGGATCAAGAGCTACCAACTCTTTTTCCGAAGGTAA
CTGGCTTCAGCAGAGCGCAGATACCAAATACTGTTCTTCTAGTGTAGCCGTAGTTAGGCCACCACTTCAA
GAACTCTGTAGCACCGCCTACATACCTCGCTCTGCTAATCCTGTTACCAGTGGCTGCTGCCAGTGGCGAT
AAGTCGTGTCTTACCGGGTTGGACTCAAGACGATAGTTACCGGATAAGGCGCAGCGGTCGGGCTGAACGG
GGGGTTCGTGCACACAGCCCAGCTTGGAGCGAACGACCTACACCGAACTGAGATACCTACAGCGTGAGCT
ATGAGAAAGCGCCACGCTTCCCGAAGGGAGAAAGGCGGACAGGTATCCGGTAAGCGGCAGGGTCGGAACA
GGAGAGCGCACGAGGGAGCTTCCAGGGGGAAACGCCTGGTATCTTTATAGTCCTGTCGGGTTTCGCCACC
TCTGACTTGAGCGTCGATTTTTGTGATGCTCGTCAGGGGGGCGGAGCCTATGGAAAAACGCCAGCAACGC
GGCCTTTTTACGGTTCCTGGCCTTTTGCTGGCCTTTTGCTCACATGTTCTTTCCTGCGTTATCCCCTGAT
TCTGTGGATAACCGTATTACCGCCTTTGAGTGAGCTGATACCGCTCGCCGCAGCCGAACGACCGAGCGCA
GCGAGTCAGTGAGCGAGGAAGCGGAAGAGCGCCCAATACGCAAACCGCCTCTCCCCGCGCGTTGGCCGAT
TCATTAATGCAGCTGGCACGACAGGTTTCCCGACTGGAAAGCGGGCAGTGAGCGCAACGCAATTAATGTG
AGTTAGCTCACTCATTAGGCACCCCAGGCTTTACACTTTATGCTTCCGGCTCGTATGTTGTGTGGAATTG
TGAGCGGATAACAATTTCACACAGGAAACAGCTATGACCATGATTACGCCAAGCGCGCAATTAACCCTCA
CTAAAGGGAACAAAAGCTGGAGCTGCAAGCTTAATGTAGTCTTATGCAATACTCTTGTAGTCTTGCAACA
TGGTAACGATGAGTTAGCAACATGCCTTACAAGGAGAGAAAAAGCACCGTGCATGCCGATTGGTGGAAGT
AAGGTGGTACGATCGTGCCTTATTAGGAAGGCAACAGACGGGTCTGACATGGATTGGACGAACCACTGAA
TTGCCGCATTGCAGAGATATTGTATTTAAGTGCCTAGCTCGATACATAAACGGGTCTCTCTGGTTAGACC
AGATCTGAGCCTGGGAGCTCTCTGGCTAACTAGGGAACCCACTGCTTAAGCCTCAATAAAGCTTGCCTTG
AGTGCTTCAAGTAGTGTGTGCCCGTCTGTTGTGTGACTCTGGTAACTAGAGATCCCTCAGACCCTTTTAG
TCAGTGTGGAAAATCTCTAGCAGTGGCGCCCGAACAGGGACTTGAAAGCGAAAGGGAAACCAGAGGAGCT
CTCTCGACGCAGGACTCGGCTTGCTGAAGCGCGCACGGCAAGAGGCGAGGGGCGGCGACTGGTGAGTACG
CCAAAAATTTTGACTAGCGGAGGCTAGAAGGAGAGAGATGGGTGCGAGAGCGTCAGTATTAAGCGGGGGA
GAATTAGATCGCGATGGGAAAAAATTCGGTTAAGGCCAGGGGGAAAGAAAAAATATAAATTAAAACATAT
AGTATGGGCAAGCAGGGAGCTAGAACGATTCGCAGTTAATCCTGGCCTGTTAGAAACATCAGAAGGCTGT
AGACAAATACTGGGACAGCTACAACCATCCCTTCAGACAGGATCAGAAGAACTTAGATCATTATATAATA
CAGTAGCAACCCTCTATTGTGTGCATCAAAGGATAGAGATAAAAGACACCAAGGAAGCTTTAGACAAGAT
AGAGGAAGAGCAAAACAAAAGTAAGACCACCGCACAGCAAGCGGCCGCTGATCTTCAGACCTGGAGGAGG
AGATATGAGGGACAATTGGAGAAGTGAATTATATAAATATAAAGTAGTAAAAATTGAACCATTAGGAGTA
GCACCCACCAAGGCAAAGAGAAGAGTGGTGCAGAGAGAAAAAAGAGCAGTGGGAATAGGAGCTTTGTTCC
TTGGGTTCTTGGGAGCAGCAGGAAGCACTATGGGCGCAGCGTCAATGACGCTGACGGTACAGGCCAGACA
ATTATTGTCTGGTATAGTGCAGCAGCAGAACAATTTGCTGAGGGCTATTGAGGCGCAACAGCATCTGTTG
CAACTCACAGTCTGGGGCATCAAGCAGCTCCAGGCAAGAATCCTGGCTGTGGAAAGATACCTAAAGGATC
AACAGCTCCTGGGGATTTGGGGTTGCTCTGGAAAACTCATTTGCACCACTGCTGTGCCTTGGAATGCTAG
TTGGAGTAATAAATCTCTGGAACAGATTTGGAATCACACGACCTGGATGGAGTGGGACAGAGAAATTAAC
AATTACACAAGCTTAATACACTCCTTAATTGAAGAATCGCAAAACCAGCAAGAAAAGAATGAACAAGAAT
TATTGGAATTAGATAAATGGGCAAGTTTGTGGAATTGGTTTAACATAACAAATTGGCTGTGGTATATAAA
ATTATTCATAATGATAGTAGGAGGCTTGGTAGGTTTAAGAATAGTTTTTGCTGTACTTTCTATAGTGAAT
AGAGTTAGGCAGGGATATTCACCATTATCGTTTCAGACCCACCTCCCAACCCCGAGGGGACCCAGAGAGG
GCCTATTTCCCATGATTCCTTCATATTTGCATATACGATACAAGGCTGTTAGAGAGATAATTAGAATTAA
TTTGACTGTAAACACAAAGATATTAGTACAAAATACGTGACGTAGAAAGTAATAATTTCTTGGGTAGTTT
GCAGTTTTAAAATTATGTTTTAAAATGGACTATCATATGCTTACCGTAACTTGAAAGTATTTCGATTTCT
TGGCTTTATATATCTTGTGGAAAGGACGAAACACCGAGGCAAAACCTCTACCTGGTGTTTTAGAGCTAGA
AATAGCAAGTTAAAATAAGGCTAGTCCGTTATCAACTTGAAAAAGTGGCACCGAGTCGGTGCTTTTTTAA
GCTTGGCGTAACTAGATCTTGAGACAAATGGCAGTATTCATCCACAATTTTAAAAGAAAAGGGGGGATTG
GGGGGTACAGTGCAGGGGAAAGAATAGTAGACATAATAGCAACAGACATACAAACTAAAGAATTACAAAA
ACAAATTACAAAAATTCAAAATTTTCGGGTTTATTACAGGGACAGCAGAGATCCACTTTGGCGCCGGCTC
GAGGGGG
