>Addgene plasmid #77907 | GLYCTK gRNA (BRDN0001146438) | depositor partial sequence | sequence record 145367 | Target Sequence
AGGCAAAACCTCTACCTGGT
