>Addgene plasmid #77907 | GLYCTK gRNA (BRDN0001146438) | addgene partial sequence | sequence record 188629 | hU6-F
AGTAATAATTTCTTGGGTAGTTTGCAGTTTTAAAATTATGTTTTAAAATGGACTATCATATGCTTACCGT
AACTTGAAAGTATTTCGATTTCTTGGCTTTATATATCTTGTGGAAAGGACGAAACACCGAGGCAAAACCT
CTACCTGGTGTTTTAGAGCTAGAAATAGCAAGTTAAAATAAGGCTAGTCCGTTATCAACTTGAAAAAGTG
GCACCGAGTCGGTGCTTTTTTAAGCTTGGCGTAACTAGATCTTGAGACAAATGGCAGTATTCATCCACAA
TTTTAAAAGAAAAGGGGGGATTGGGGGGTACAGTGCAGGGGAAAGAATAGTAGACATAATAGCAACAGAC
ATACAAACTAAAGAATTACAAAAACAAATTACAAAAATTCAAAATTTTCGGGTTTATTACAGGGACAGCA
GAGATCCACTTTGGCGCCGGCTCGAGGGGGCCCGGGTGCAAAGATGGATAAAGTTTTAAACAGAGAGGAA
TCTTTGCAGCTAATGGACCTTCTAGGTCTTGAAAGGAGTGGGAATTGGCTCCGGTGCCCGTCAGTGGGCA
GAGCGCACAT
